>Addgene plasmid #149214 | pGBW-m4046660 | addgene full sequence | sequence record 298475 | Ginkgo NGS Result
GCGGCCGCCCCACACACCATAGCTTCAAAATGTTTCTACTCCTTTTTTACTCTTCCAGATTTTCTCGGAC
TCCGCGCATCGCCGTACCACTTCAAAACACCCAAGCACAGCATACTAAATTTCCCCTCTTTCTTCCTCTA
GGGTGTCGTTAATTACCCGTACTAAAGGTTTGGAAAAGAAAAAAGAGACCGCCTCGTTTCTTTTTCTTCG
TCGAAAAAGGCAATAAAAATTTTTATCACGTTTCTTTTTCTTGAAAATTTTTTTTTTTGATTTTTTTCTC
TTTCGATGACCTCCCATTGATATTTAAGTTAATAAACGGTCTTCAATTTCTCAAGTTTCAGTTTCATTTT
TCTTGTTCTATTACAACTTTTTTTACTTCTTGCTCATTAGAAAGAAAGCATAGCAATCTAATCTAAGTTT
TAATTACAAAATGGCATACACGAGGTATGTAGACAATAACTTTTGCGGTCCTGATGGATACCCACTGGAA
TGTATCAAAGATTTGTTAGCTCGTGCCGGTAAGGCTAGCTGTACCCTTTCTGAGCAATTGGACTTCATAG
ACACTAAGAGAGGTGTTTACTGTTGTCGCGAACATGAACACGAAATTGCCTGGTATACCGAGAGATCAGA
AAAATCCTACGAATTACAGACTCCATTCGAAATTAAGTTGGCTAAGAAGTTTGATACATTCAACGGCGAA
TGCCCCAATTTCGTCTTTCCATTGAACTCTATCATTAAAACTATCCAACCGAGAGTCGAGAAGAAGAAAT
TGGATGGTTTTATGGGTAGAATTAGATCGGTGTACCCAGTTGCTTCCCCAAATGAATGTAACCAAATGTG
TCTATCTACTTTGATGAAGTGTGACCACTGTGGTGAAACCAGTTGGCAAACAGGCGACTTCGTTAAGGCT
ACATGTGAATTTTGCGGTACCGAGAACCTCACTAAGGAAGGTGCGACTACTTGTGGTTATTTACCTCAAA
ATGCAGTTGTCAAGATTTACTGTCCAGCTTGCCATAACTCTGAAGTTGGACCTGAACACAGCTTGGCTGA
ATACCACAACGAATCCGGTTTAAAGACCATCCTTCGAAAAGGTGGTCGTACCATAGCCTTCGGGGGTTGC
GTCTTCTCATATGTTGGTTGTCATAATAAGTGTGCCTATTGGGTTCCAAGAGCTTCTGCTAATATCGGAT
GTAACCACACGGGTGTGGTCGGTGAAGGCTCTGAGGGTTTGAACGATAACTTGTTGGAAATACTTCAGAA
GGAAAAGGTCAACATTAACATCGTTGGTGACTTTAAATTGAATGAAGAAATTGCTATTATCCTAGCGTCC
TTCTCGGCCTCAACTTCCGCTTTTGTAGAAACTGTTAAGGGTCTTGATTACAAAGCTTTCAAGCAAATCG
TAGAATCATGCGGTAATTTCAAGGTTACCAAGGGGAAAGCCAAAAAAGGTGCCTGGAACATTGGTGAACA
AAAGTCTATACTGAGTCCATTATATGCTTTCGCATCTGAAGCTGCTAGAGTCGTCAGATCTATTTTTTCC
AGAACTCTCGAAACCGCTCAAAATTCAGTGAGAGTTTTGCAAAAAGCAGCCATTACTATCTTGGACGGTA
TTTCCCAGTACTCTTTGAGGTTAATCGATGCTATGATGTTTACCTCCGACTTGGCTACTAATAACCTGGT
CGTCATGGCTTACATAACCGGTGGCGTTGTTCAATTGACATCTCAATGGCTAACTAATATATTCGGTACT
GTTTATGAAAAGCTCAAGCCAGTCTTGGATTGGTTGGAGGAAAAGTTCAAGGAGGGCGTTGAGTTTTTAC
GGGATGGTTGGGAAATCGTTAAGTTCATTTCTACATGTGCCTGTGAAATTGTCGGTGGTCAAATCGTGAC
CTGTGCTAAGGAAATTAAGGAGTCGGTTCAAACTTTCTTTAAGTTGGTGAACAAATTTTTAGCTCTCTGT
GCTGATTCGATTATCATCGGAGGAGCGAAATTGAAGGCACTGAACTTGGGTGAAACCTTCGTCACCCACT
CCAAAGGTCTGTACCGTAAATGTGTTAAATCAAGAGAAGAAACTGGTTTGCTAATGCCTTTGAAGGCCCC
GAAGGAAATTATCTTCTTGGAAGGTGAAACATTACCAACAGAGGTTTTAACGGAAGAGGTAGTTTTGAAG
ACGGGGGATTTGCAGCCGTTAGAACAACCAACCTCTGAAGCCGTGGAAGCTCCCCTAGTTGGAACGCCAG
TTTGCATTAACGGTCTGATGTTATTGGAAATCAAGGACACCGAAAAGTACTGTGCTCTCGCTCCAAACAT
GATGGTCACTAACAATACCTTCACTTTGAAGGGTGGTTAAACAGGCCCCTTTTCCTTTGTCGATATCATG
TAATTAGTTATGTCACGCTTACATTCACGCCCTCCTCCCACATCCGCTCTAACCGAAAAGGAAGGAGTTA
GACAACCTGAAGTCTAGGTCCCTATTTATTTTTTTTAATAGTTATGTTAGTATTAAGAACGTTATTTATA
TTTCAAATTTTTCTTTTTTTTCTGTACAAAGCGGCCGCCGAACCACTAGTGCACTGCAGTACACGGTTTC
CTTGAAATTTTTTTGATTCGGTAATCTCCGAACAGAAGGAAGAACGAAGGAAGGAGCACAGACTTAGATT
GGTATATATACGCATATGTAGTGTTGAAGAAACATGAAATTGCCCAGTATTCTTAACCCAACTGCACAGA
ACAAAAACGTGCAGGAAACGAAGATAAATCATGTCGAAAGCTACATATAAGGAACGTGCTGCTACTCATC
CTAGTCCTGTTGCTGCCAAGCTATTTAATATCATGCACGAAAAGCAAACAAACTTGTGTGCTTCATTGGA
TGTTCGTACCACCAAGGAATTACTGGAGTTAGTTGAAGCATTAGGTCCCAAAATTTGTTTACTAAAAACA
CATGTGGATATCTTGACTGATTTTTCCATGGAGGGCACAGTTAAGCCGCTAAAGGCATTATCCGCCAAGT
ACAATTTTTTACTCTTCGAGGACAGAAAATTTGCTGACATTGGTAATACAGTCAAATTGCAGTACTCTGC
GGGTGTATACAGAATAGCAGAATGGGCAGACATTACGAATGCACACGGTGTGGTGGGCCCAGGTATTGTT
AGCGGTTTGAAGCAGGCGGCAGAAGAAGTAACAAAGGAACCTAGAGGCCTTTTGATGTTAGCAGAATTGT
CATGCAAGGGCTCCCTATCTACTGGAGAATATACTAAGGGTACTGTTGACATTGCGAAGAGCGACAAAGA
TTTTGTTATCGGCTTTATTGCTCAAAGAGACATGGGTGGAAGAGATGAAGGTTACGATTGGTTGATTATG
ACACCCGGTGTGGGTTTAGATGACAAGGGAGATGCATTGGGTCAACAGTATAGAACCGTGGATGATGTGG
TTTCTACAGGATCTGACATTATTATTGTTGGAAGAGGACTATTTGCAAAGGGAAGGGATGCTAAGGTAGA
GGGTGAACGTTACAGAAAAGCAGGCTGGGAAGCATATTTGAGAAGATGCGGCCAGCAAAACTAAAAAACT
GTATTATAAGTAAATGCATGTATACTAAACTCACAAATTAGAGCTTCAATTTAATTATATCAGTTATTAC
CCGAGTAACGAAGCATCTGTGCTTCATTTTGTAGAACAAAAATGCAACGCGAGAGCGCTAATTTTTCAAA
CAAAGAATCTGAGCTGCATTTTTACAGAACAGAAATGCAACGCGAAAGCGCTATTTTACCAACGAAGAAT
CTGTGCTTCATTTTTGTAAAACAAAAATGCAACGCGAGAGCGCTAATTTTTCAAACAAAGAATCTGAGCT
GCATTTTTACAGAACAGAAATGCAACGCGAGAGCGCTATTTTACCAACAAAGAATCTATACTTCTTTTTT
GTTCTACAAAAATGCATCCCGAGAGCGCTATTTTTCTAACAAAGCATCTTAGATTACTTTTTTTCTCCTT
TGTGCGCTCTATAATGCAGTCTCTTGATAACTTTTTGCACTGTAGGTCCGTTAAGGTTAGAAGAAGGCTA
CTTTGGTGTCTATTTTCTCTTCCATAAAAAAAGCCTGACTCCACTTCCCGCGTTTACTGATTACTAGCGA
AGCTGCGGGTGCATTTTTTCAAGATAAAGGCATCCCCGATTATATTCTATACCGATGTGGATTGCGCATA
CTTTGTGAACAGAAAGTGATAGCGTTGATGATTCTTCATTGGTCAGAAAATTATGAACGGTTTCTTCTAT
TTTGTCTCTATATACTACGTATAGGAAATGTTTACATTTTCGTATTGTTTTCGATTCACTCTATGAATAG
TTCTTACTACAATTTTTTTGTCTAAAGAGTAATACTAGAGATAAACATAAAAAATGTAGAGGTCGAGTTT
AGATGCAAGTTCAAGGAGCGAAAGGTGGATGGGTAGGTTATATAGGGATATAGCACAGAGATATATAGCA
AAGAGATACTTTTGAGCAATGTTTGTGGAAGCGGTATTCGCAATATTTTAGTAGCTCGTTACAGTCCGGT
GCGTTTTTGGTTTTTTGAAAGTGCGTCATCAGAGCGCTTTTGGTTTTCAAAAGCGCTCTGAAGTTCCTAT
ACTTTCTAGCTAGAGAATAGGAACTTCCCGAGCGGCCGCGTGTTACAAGCTTGACTCCAGCGTAACTGGA
CTGCAATCAACTCACTGGCTCACCTTCACGGGTGGGCCTTTCTTCGGTAGAAAATCAAAGGATCTTCTTG
AGATCCTTTTTTTCTGCGCGTAATCTGCTGCTTGCAAACAAAAAAACCACCGCTACCAGCGGTGGTTTGT
TTGCCGGATCAAGAGCTACCAACTCTTTTTCCGAGGTAACTGGCTTCAGCAGAGCGCAGATACCAAATAC
TGTTCTTCTAGTGTAGCCGTAGTTAGGCCACCACTTCAAGAACTCTGTAGCACCGCCTACATACCTCGCT
CTGCTAATCCTGTTACCAGTGGCTGCTGCCAGTGGCGATAAGTCGTGTCTTACCGGGTTGGACTCAAGAC
GATAGTTACCGGATAAGGCGCAGCGGTCGGGCTGAACGGGGGGTTCGTGCACACAGCCCAGCTTGGAGCG
AACGACCTACACCGAACTGAGATACCTACAGCGTGAGCTATGAGAAAGCGCCACGCTTCCCGAAGGGAGA
AAGGCGGACAGGTATCCGGTAAGCGGCAGGGTCGGAACAGGAGAGCGCACGAGGGAGCTTCCAGGGGTAA
ACGCCTGGTATCTTTATAGTCCTGTCGGGTTTCGCCACCTCTGACTTGAGCATCGATTTTTGTGATGCTC
GTCAGGGGGGCGGAGCCTATGGAAAAACGCCAGCAACGCAGAAAGGCCCACCCGAAGGTGAGCCAGGTGA
TTACATTTGGGCCCTCATCAGAGGTTTTCACCGTCATCACCGAAACGCGCGAGGCAGCTGCGGTAAAGCT
CATCAGCGTGGTCGTGAAGCGATTCACAGATGTCTGCCTGTTCATCCGCGTCCAGCTCGTTGAGTTTCTC
CAGAAGCGTTAATGTCTGGCTTCTGATAAAGCGGGCCATGTTAAGGGCGGTTTTTTCCTGTTTGGTCACT
TACCAATGCTTAATCAGTGAGGCACCTATCTCAGCGATCTGTCTATTTCGTTCATCCATAGTTGCCTGAC
TCCCCGTCGTGTAGATAACTACGATGCGGGAGGGCTTACCATCTGGCCCCAGTGCTGCAATGATACCGCG
AGACCCACGCTCACCGGCTCCAGATTTATCAGCAATAAACCAGCCAGCCGGGAGGGCCGAGCGCAGAAGT
GATCCTGCAACTTTATCCGCCTCCATCCAGTCTATTAATTGTTGCCGGGAAGCTAGAGTAAGTAGTTCGC
CAGTTAATAGTTTGCGCAACGTTGTTGCCATTGCTACAGGCATCGTGGTGTCACGCTCGTCGTTTGGTAT
GGCTTCATTCAGCTCCGGTTCCCAACGATCAAGGCGAGTTACATGATCCCCCATGTTGTGCAAAAAAGCG
GTTAGCTCCTTCGGTCCTCCGATCGTTGCCAGAAGTAAGTTGGCCGCAGTGTTATCACTCATGGTTATGG
CAGCACTGCATAATTCTCTTACTGTCATGCCATCCGTGAGATGCTTTTCTGTGACTGGTGAGTACTCAAC
CAAGTCATTCTGAGAATAGTGTATGCGGCGACCGAGTTGCTCTTGCCCGGCGTCAATACGGGATAATACC
GCGCCACATAGCAGAACTTTAAAAGTGCTCATCATTGGAAAACGTTCTTCGGGGCGTAAACTCTCAAGGA
TCTTACCGCTGTTGAGATCCAGTTCGATGTAACCCACTCGTGCACCCAACTGATCTTCAGCATCTTTTAC
TTTCACCAGCGTTTCTGGGTGAGCAAAAACAGGAAGGCAAAATGCCGCAAAAAAGGGAATAAGGGCGACA
CGGAAATGTTGAATACTCATTTTAGCTTCCTTAGCTCCTGAAAATCTCGATAACTCAAAAAATACGCCCG
GTAGTGATCTTATTTCATTATGGTGAAAGTTGGAACCTCTTACGTGCCGATCAAGTCAAAAGCCTCCGGT
CGGAGGCTTTTGACTTTCTGCTATGGAGGTCAGGTATGATTTAAATGGTCAGTTAGA
Features (pLannotate 1.2.2; 13 found; start..end, strand, type, name):
     10..417     +  promoter       TEF1 promoter: S. cerevisiae TEF1; promoter for EF-1α
    434..2347    +  CDS            R1A_SARS2 (fragment): Experimental evidence at protein level: Swiss-Prot protein existence level 1. [Non-structural protein 10]: Plays a pivotal role in viral transcription by stimulating both nsp14 3'-5' exoribonuclease and nsp16 2'-O-methyltransferase activities. Therefore plays an essential role in viral mRNAs cap methylation. From Severe acute respiratory syndrome coronavirus 2 (2019-nCoV) (SARS-CoV-2).
   2376..2548    +  terminator     CYC1 terminator (fragment): S. cerevisiae CYC1; transcription terminator for CYC1
   2584..2760    +  promoter       URA3 promoter (fragment): S. cerevisiae URA3
   2761..3564    +  CDS            URA3: orotidine-5'-phosphate decarboxylase, required for uracil biosynthesis; S. cerevisiae URA3; yeast auxotrophic marker, counterselectable with 5-fluoroorotic acid (5-FOA)
   3647..4629    -  rep_origin     2μ ori: yeast 2μ plasmid origin of replication
   4707..4736    +  terminator     T3Te terminator: phage T3 early transcription terminator
   4758..5345    +  rep_origin     ori: high-copy-number ColE1/pMB1/pBR322/pUC origin of replication
   5357..5384    -  terminator     T7Te terminator: phage T7 early transcription terminator
   5408..5599    -  CDS            rop: Rop protein, which maintains plasmids at low copy number; rop
   5600..6460    -  CDS            AmpR: β-lactamase; bla; confers resistance to ampicillin, carbenicillin, and related antibiotics
   6461..6563    -  promoter       cat promoter: promoter of the E. coli cat gene encoding chloramphenicol acetyltransferase
   6564..6595    -  terminator     tonB terminator: bidirectional E. coli tonB-P14 transcription terminator
