[The description below was written by a language model from this plasmid's Addgene catalogue record and pLannotate feature annotations shown in this document.]
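Description:
pGBW-m4046660 is an episomal yeast expression plasmid carrying the SARS-CoV-2 nsp2 coding sequence, built as an E. coli–S. cerevisiae shuttle vector. In bacteria it replicates from a high-copy ColE1/pUC-type origin and is selected with ampicillin through a β-lactamase gene. According to the annotation, this gene is driven by a cat promoter and sits next to a short rop-like segment. The bacterial module is insulated by phage T3 and T7 early terminators and a tonB terminator. The catalogue lists the plasmid as high copy despite the rop annotation. In yeast, the 2μ origin supports multicopy maintenance. The URA3 marker, with its own promoter, allows selection in ura3 strains on medium lacking uracil and counterselection with 5-FOA.

The payload is a roughly 1.9 kb synthetic nsp2 open reading frame, recoded for Saccharomyces cerevisiae codon usage ("recode 1"). Nsp2 is one of the mature non-structural proteins cleaved from the viral ORF1ab replicase polyprotein. The annotation tool matches this region to a fragment of the replicase polyprotein 1a. The nsp10 functional text attached to that match is generic polyprotein annotation and does not describe this insert. Transcription is driven by the strong constitutive TEF1 promoter and ended by a CYC1 terminator. No epitope tags or reporter fusions are annotated or recorded. The insert was made by gene synthesis, with a NotI site noted by the depositor.

The construct provides constitutive nsp2 expression in budding yeast; the record gives no more specific application. The full sequence comes from depositor next-generation sequencing, which is noted as possibly not covering the entire plasmid. It is also somewhat longer than the sum of the listed backbone and insert sizes.
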