Addgene plasmid #149214: pGBW-m4046660
Purpose: Yeast Expression plasmid for SARS-CoV-2 nsp2
Depositing lab: Ginkgo Bioworks & Benjie Chen. Depositing organization: Ginkgo Bioworks.
Backbone
  Vector backbone: AmpR; 2u URA3
  Backbone size w/o insert (bp): 4078
  Vector type: Yeast Expression
  Selectable markers: URA3
Growth in bacteria
  Bacterial resistance: Ampicillin, 100 μg/mL
  Growth temperature: 37°C
  Growth strain: DH5alpha
  Copy number: High Copy
Gene/Insert
  Gene/Insert name: SARS-CoV-2 nsp2
  Species: S. cerevisiae (budding yeast); Severe acute respiratory syndrome coronavirus 2
  Insert size (bp): 1913
  Mutation: Saccharomyces cerevisiae recode 1
  Entrez Gene: ORF1ab (a.k.a. GU280_gp01)
  Promoter: pTEF1
  Cloning method: Unknown
Resource information
  A portion of this plasmid was derived from a plasmid made by: GinkgoBioworks
Depositor comments: NCBI Reference Sequence: YP_009725298.1. Created by gene synthesis with Not1 site. NGS used for QC was performed by Ginkgo and may not fully cover the entire plasmid.
How to cite: pGBW-m4046660 was a gift from Ginkgo Bioworks & Benjie Chen (Addgene plasmid # 149214 ; http://n2t.net/addgene:149214 ; RRID:Addgene_149214)
